>Addgene plasmid #240716 | BCTV-VS WT-pUPD2 | addgene full sequence | sequence record 482796 | Addgene NGS Result
GTATATATGAGTAAACTTGGTCTGACAGCTCGAGGCTTGGATTCTCACCAATAAAAAACGCCCGGCGGCA
ACCGAGCGTTCTGAACAAATCCAGATGGAGTTCTGAGGTCATTACTGGATCTATCAACAGGAGTCCAAGC
GAGCTCGATATCAAATTACGCCCCGCCCTGCCACTCGTCGCAGTACTGTTGTAATTCATTAAGCATTCTG
CCGACATGGAAGCCATCACAAACGGCATGATGAACCTGAATCGCCAGCGGCATCAGCACCTTGTCGCCTT
GCGTATAATATTTGCCCATGGTGAAAACGGGGGCGAAGAAGTTGTCCATATTGGCCACGTTTAAATCAAA
ACTGGTGAAACTCACCCAGGGATTGGCTGATACGAAAAACATATTCTCAATAAACCCTTTAGGGAAATAG
GCCAGGTTTTCACCGTAACACGCCACATCTTGCGAATATATGTGTAGAAACTGCCGGAAATCGTCGTGGT
ATTCACTCCAGAGTGATGAAAACGTTTCAGTTTGCTCATGGAAAACGGTGTAACAAGGGTGAACACTATC
CCATATCACCAGCTCACCGTCTTTCATTGCCATACGAAATTCCGGATGAGCATTCATCAGGCGGGCAAGA
ATGTGAATAAAGGCCGGATAAAACTTGTGCTTATTTTTCTTTACGGTCTTTAAAAAGGCCGTAATATCCA
GCTGAACGGTCTGGTTATAGGTACATTGAGCAACTGACTGAAATGCCTCAAAATGTTCTTTACGATGCCA
TTGGGATATATCAACGGTGGTATATCCAGTGATTTTTTTCTCCATTTTAGCTTCCTTAGCTCCTGAAAAT
CTCGATAACTCAAAAAATACGCCCGGTAGTGATCTTATTTCATTATGGTGAAAGTTGGAACCTCTTACGT
GCCCGATCAACTCGAGTGCCACCTGACGTCTAAGAAACCATTATTATCATGACATTAACCTATAAAAATA
GGCGTATCACGAGGCAGAATTTCAGATAAAAAAAATCCTTAGCTTTCGCTAAGGATGATTTCTGGAATTC
GCGGCCGCTTCTAGAGCGATGAGTGGTCTCGGGAGCCGTTATAATATTACCGGATGGCCCGAAAAAAATG
GGCAACCAATCAAAACGTGACACGTGGAAGGGTACTGTAGAATGATGTGACGTTTTTGAGCGGGAAACTT
CCTGAAGAAGATTCCTTTCAGATAAGATTTGTTGACTGGTCAATAGAAGGGGACAACTTTATTAAAGTAA
CTTTACTTTATTAAAAGTAAAGTTAGTGGGCCCCACAGGAAACTTGCTCAGCAAGTTTTAAGTGGGCCCC
ACAGGAAACTTGCTCAGCAAGTTTTAACTGGGCCCCGCAGGAAACTTGCTCAGCAAGTTTTGCATTATGT
CGTTTTATATACATTTTTTTTACATGTATATGTACTTATAAATGATGGTCTGTCTACCAGACTGGTTATT
TTTGCTATTTATCTTCAGTATTCTACTGCAATCAGGTACGAACTTTTATGGGACCTTTCAGAGTGGATCA
ATTTCCAGACAATTATCCAGCCTTTCTAGCAGTATCGACCAGTTGTTTCTTAAGGTACAACAGGTGGTGT
ATACTAGGTATCCATCAAGAGATAGGGTCTCTGACCCTAGAAGAAGGCGAGGTCTTTCGTCAATTCCAGA
AGGAAGTGAAGAAGCTACTGAGGTGTAAGGTTAATTTTCATAGGAAGTGTTCGTTGTATGAGGAAATATA
CAAGAAATACGTATACAATGTCCCAGAAAAGAAAGGTGAATCCTCAAAGTGCGTGGCCGAAGAAGAGGAG
GACTAGCTAACCATTGAGACCACTCATCGCGACTAGTAGCGGCCGCTGCAGTCCGGCAAAAAAGGGCAAG
GTGTCACCACCCTGCCCTTTTTCTTTAAAACCGAAAAGATTACTTCGCGTTATGCAGGCTTCCTCGCTCA
CTGACTCGCTGCGCTCGGTCGTTCGGCTGCGGCGAGCGGTATCAGCTCACTCAAAGGCGGTAATACGGTT
ATCCACAGAATCAGGGGATAACGCAGGAAAGAACATGTGAGCAAAAGGCCAGCAAAAGGCCAGGAACCGT
AAAAAGGCCGCGTTGCTGGCGTTTTTCCACAGGCTCCGCCCCCCTGACGAGCATCACAAAAATCGACGCT
CAAGTCAGAGGTGGCGAAACCCGACAGGACTATAAAGATACCAGGCGTTTCCCCCTGGAAGCTCCCTCGT
GCGCTCTCCTGTTCCGACCCTGCCGCTTACCGGATACCTGTCCGCCTTTCTCCCTTCGGGAAGCGTGGCG
CTTTCTCATAGCTCACGCTGTAGGTATCTCAGTTCGGTGTAGGTCGTTCGCTCCAAGCTGGGCTGTGTGC
ACGAACCCCCCGTTCAGCCCGACCGCTGCGCCTTATCCGGTAACTATCGTCTTGAGTCCAACCCGGTAAG
ACACGACTTATCGCCACTGGCAGCAGCCACTGGTAACAGGATTAGCAGAGCGAGGTATGTAGGCGGTGCT
ACAGAGTTCTTGAAGTGGTGGCCTAACTACGGCTACACTAGAAGAACAGTATTTGGTATCTGCGCTCTGC
TGAAGCCAGTTACCTTCGGAAAAAGAGTTGGTAGCTCTTGATCCGGCAAACAAACCACCGCTGGTAGCGG
TGGTTTTTTTGTTTGCAAGCAGCAGATTACGCGCAGAAAAAAAGGATCTCAAGAAGATCCTTTGATCTTT
TCTACGGGGTCTGACGCTCAGTGGAACGAAAACTCACGTTAAGGGATTTTGGTCATGAGATTATCAAAAA
GGATCTTCACCTAGATCCTTTTAAATTAAAAATGAAGTTTTAAATCAATCTAAA
Features (pLannotate 1.2.2; 9 found; start..end, strand, type, name):
     41..135     -  terminator     lambda t0 terminator: transcription terminator from phage lambda
    159..815     -  CDS            cat: CAT_ECOLX - Experimental evidence at protein level: Swiss-Prot protein existence level 1. This enzyme is an effector of chloramphenicol resistance in bacteria. From Escherichia coli. This protein is used as a marker in many commonly used cloning vectors, such as pACYC184.
    816..913     -  promoter       cat promoter: promoter of the E. coli cat gene encoding chloramphenicol acetyltransferase
    999..1042    -  terminator     bacterial terminator: putative bacterial transcription terminator
   1045..1066    +  misc_feature   BioBrick prefix: BioBrick prefix for parts that do not start with "ATG"
   1518..1823    +  CDS            V2_BCTVC: Protein predicted: Swiss-Prot protein existence level 4. May be involved in the regulation of ssDNA versus dsDNA levels. From Beet curly top virus (strain California/Logan) (BCTV).
   1852..1871    +  misc_feature   BioBrick suffix: universal suffix for all parts
   1872..1929    +  terminator     his operon terminator: This putative transcriptin terminator from the E. coli his operon has a 2-bp deletion introduced during synthesis. Its efficiency has not been determined.
   2124..2712    -  rep_origin     ori: high-copy-number ColE1/pMB1/pBR322/pUC origin of replication
