[The description below was written by a language model from this plasmid's Addgene catalogue record and pLannotate feature annotations shown in this document.]
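Description:
BCTV-VS WT-pUPD2 is a small (about 2.9 kb) GoldenBraid entry-level part plasmid built on the pUPD2 backbone, a synthetic-biology "universal part domesticator" vector used to hold individual DNA parts before they are assembled into larger transcriptional units by Golden Gate cloning. It is maintained in E. coli through a high-copy ColE1/pUC-type origin of replication and selected with chloramphenicol via a cat (chloramphenicol acetyltransferase) gene driven by its native promoter and followed by the lambda t0 terminator. The cloning site is insulated by bacterial transcription terminators, including a his operon terminator, and flanked by BioBrick prefix and suffix sequences that are part of the backbone.

The insert is the virion-sense (VS) region of Beet curly top virus, a plant-infecting geminivirus, cloned in its wild-type form. According to the record, this is the version that exists prior to domestication, meaning before the sequence was adapted for Golden Gate assembly, and it carries GoldenBraid A1-B1 grammar, which defines the position the part occupies in an assembly. Automated annotation of the roughly 800 bp between the prefix and suffix recognises only one viral open reading frame, V2, a predicted protein thought to influence the balance of single-stranded versus double-stranded viral DNA. The other virion-sense ORFs implied by the stated purpose are not individually annotated, so the exact extent of the viral region cannot be confirmed from the feature table. No plant promoter, reporter or tag is recorded. The plasmid serves as a reference or starting component in a toolkit of modular geminivirus-based vectors for high-level cargo expression and gene targeting in plants.
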