Addgene plasmid #240716: BCTV-VS WT-pUPD2
Purpose: WT BCTV virion sense ORFs prior to domestication for GoldenGate cloning with A1-B1 Goldenbraid grammar
Depositing lab: Jose Alonso. Depositing organization: North Carolina State University. Publication: Development of Modular Geminivirus-Based Vectors for High Cargo Expression and Gene Targeting in Plants. Neubauer M, Vollen K, Zhao C, Ascencio-Ibanez JT, Hanley-Bowdoin L, Stepanova AN, Alonso JM. Plant Biotechnol J. 2025 Sep 21. doi: 10.1111/pbi.70320. PubMed 40976866.
Backbone
  Vector backbone: pUPD2
  Vector type: Synthetic Biology
Growth in bacteria
  Bacterial resistance: Chloramphenicol, 25 μg/mL
  Growth temperature: 37°C
  Growth strain: DH5alpha
  Copy number: High Copy
Gene/Insert
  Gene/Insert name: BCTV VS
  Species: Beet Curly Top Virus
  Cloning method: Golden Gate
Terms and licenses: Academic/Nonprofit Terms; Industry Terms: Not Available to Industry
How to cite: BCTV-VS WT-pUPD2 was a gift from Jose Alonso (Addgene plasmid # 240716 ; http://n2t.net/addgene:240716 ; RRID:Addgene_240716)
